Addgene plasmid #130757: pMSCVbsd-PPARD-E329A
Purpose: Vector encoding PPARD cDNA for retroviral transduction
Depositing lab: Till Adhikary. Depositing organization: Philipps-Universitaet Marburg. Publication: PPARbeta/delta recruits NCOR and regulates transcription reinitiation of ANGPTL4. Legrand N, Bretscher CL, Zielke S, Wilke B, Daude M, Fritz B, Diederich WE, Adhikary T. Nucleic Acids Res. 2019 Oct 10;47(18):9573-9591. doi: 10.1093/nar/gkz685. PubMed 31428774.
Backbone
  Vector backbone: pMSCVbsd
  Vector type: Retroviral
  Selectable markers: Blasticidin
Growth in bacteria
  Bacterial resistance: Ampicillin, 100 μg/mL
  Growth temperature: 37°C
  Growth strain: NEB Stable
  Copy number: High Copy
Gene/Insert
  Gene/Insert name: PPARD E329A
  Species: H. sapiens (human)
  Mutation: E329A
  Entrez Gene: PPARD (a.k.a. FAAR, NR1C2, NUC1, NUCI, NUCII, PPARB)
  Cloning method: Restriction Enzyme; 5′ cloning site BglII (destroyed during cloning); 3′ cloning site XhoI (not destroyed)
  Sequencing primers: 5′ pMSCVseqfw (CCCTTGAACCTCCTCGTTCGACC); 3′ pMSCVseqrv (GAGACGTGCTACTTCCATTTGTC)
Terms and licenses: Academic/Nonprofit Terms; Industry Terms: Not Available to Industry
Depositor comments: Generated by PCR mutagenesis. Please visit https://www.biorxiv.org/content/10.1101/525576v2 for BioRxiv preprint.
How to cite: pMSCVbsd-PPARD-E329A was a gift from Till Adhikary (Addgene plasmid # 130757 ; http://n2t.net/addgene:130757 ; RRID:Addgene_130757)
