[The description below was written by a language model from this plasmid's Addgene catalogue record and pLannotate feature annotations shown in this document.]
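Description:
pMSCVbsd-PPARD-E329A is a gammaretroviral expression vector built on the pMSCVbsd backbone, a murine stem cell virus-type plasmid, for delivering a mutant human PPARD cDNA into mammalian cells by retroviral transduction. In bacteria it is maintained through a high-copy ColE1/pUC-type origin and selected with ampicillin via the β-lactamase gene. The remaining bacterial annotations (lac promoter and operator, and fragments of lacI, lacZα, rop, bom and the tetracycline resistance gene) are non-functional remnants of the cloning backbone.

The proviral region begins with a 5′ LTR from murine embryonic stem cell virus, followed by the Ψ packaging signal and a truncated gag segment lacking its start codon. Together these allow efficient encapsidation of the vector RNA when the viral proteins are supplied in trans by a packaging system. The PPARD coding sequence sits directly downstream with no annotated internal promoter ahead of it, so it is presumably transcribed from the 5′ LTR. PPARD (PPARβ/δ, NR1C2) is a ligand-activated nuclear receptor transcription factor. This version carries the E329A substitution, introduced by PCR mutagenesis, and was cloned between a BglII site (destroyed) and an XhoI site. Behind the insert, a mouse PGK promoter drives blasticidin S deaminase, which permits blasticidin selection of stably transduced cells. The cassette ends in the 3′ LTR. The automated annotation matches this only as fragments of a self-inactivating ΔU3 LTR, so the record leaves its exact nature unclear.

The record does not state the functional consequence of E329A. The associated study concerns NCOR recruitment by PPARβ/δ and transcriptional regulation of ANGPTL4, suggesting use as a point mutant for comparison with the wild-type receptor in stably transduced cells.
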