Features (pLannotate 1.2.2; 20 found; start..end, strand, type, name):
      1..517     +  LTR            5' LTR: 5' long terminal repeat from murine embryonic stem cell virus
    581..922     +  misc_feature   MESV Ψ: packaging signal of murine embryonic stem cell virus
    989..1405    +  CDS            gag (truncated): truncated Moloney murine leukemia virus (MMLV) gag gene lacking the start codon
   1418..2740    +  CDS            PPARD: PPARD_HUMAN - Also known as NR1C2, PPARB. Experimental evidence at protein level: Swiss-Prot protein existence level 1. Ligand-activated transcription factor. Receptor that binds peroxisome proliferators such as hypolipidemic drugs and fatty acids. Has a preference for poly-unsaturated fatty acids, such as gamma- linoleic acid and eicosapentanoic acid. Once activated by a ligand, the receptor binds to promoter elements of target genes. Regulates the peroxisomal beta-oxidation pathway of fatty acids. Functions as transcription activator for the acyl-CoA oxidase gene. Decreases expression of NPC
   2766..3265    +  promoter       PGK promoter: mouse phosphoglycerate kinase 1 promoter
   3286..3684    +  CDS            BSD: blasticidin S deaminase; Aspergillus terreus BSD; confers resistance to blasticidin
   3729..3763    +  LTR            3' LTR (ΔU3) (fragment): self-inactivating 3' long terminal repeat (LTR) from Moloney murine leukemia virus
   3760..4054    +  LTR            3' LTR (ΔU3) (fragment): self-inactivating 3' long terminal repeat (LTR) from Moloney murine leukemia virus
   4216..4232    -  protein_bind   lac operator: The lac repressor binds to the lac operator to inhibit transcription in E. coli. This inhibition can be relieved by adding lactose or isopropyl-β-D-thiogalactopyranoside (IPTG). lac repressor encoded by lacI
   4240..4270    -  promoter       lac promoter: promoter for the E. coli lac operon
   4285..4306    -  protein_bind   CAP binding site: CAP binding activates transcription in the presence of cAMP. E. coli catabolite activator protein
   4319..4411    -  CDS            lacI (fragment): lac repressor; lacI; The lac repressor binds to the lac operator to inhibit transcription in E. coli. This inhibition can be relieved by adding lactose or isopropyl-β-D-thiogalactopyranoside (IPTG).
   4594..5182    -  rep_origin     ori: high-copy-number ColE1/pMB1/pBR322/pUC origin of replication
   5353..6213    -  CDS            AmpR: β-lactamase; bla; confers resistance to ampicillin, carbenicillin, and related antibiotics
   6214..6318    -  promoter       AmpR promoter: bla
   6413..6448    +  CDS            rop (fragment): Rop protein, which maintains plasmids at low copy number; rop
   6550..6649    +  misc_feature   bom (fragment): basis of mobility region from pBR322
   6655..6804    -  CDS            lacZα (fragment): LacZα fragment of β-galactosidase; lacZ fragment
   6804..7005    -  CDS            TcR (fragment): tetracycline efflux protein; tet; confers resistance to tetracycline
   7006..7104    +  CDS            env (fragment): murine leukemia virus gPr80 envelope polyprotein precursor; env; proteolytically cleaved into gp70SU and p15TM subunits
>Addgene plasmid #130757 | pMSCVbsd-PPARD-E329A | addgene full sequence | sequence record 255724 | Addgene NGS Result
AATGAAAGACCCCACCTGTAGGTTTGGCAAGCTAGCTTAAGTAACGCCATTTTGCAAGGCATGGAAAATA
CATAACTGAGAATAGAGAAGTTCAGATCAAGGTTAGGAACAGAGAGACAGCAGAATATGGGCCAAACAGG
ATATCTGTGGTAAGCAGTTCCTGCCCCGGCTCAGGGCCAAGAACAGATGGTCCCCAGATGCGGTCCCGCC
CTCAGCAGTTTCTAGAGAACCATCAGATGTTTCCAGGGTGCCCCAAGGACCTGAAATGACCCTGTGCCTT
ATTTGAACTAACCAATCAGTTCGCTTCTCGCTTCTGTTCGCGCGCTTCTGCTCCCCGAGCTCAATAAAAG
AGCCCACAACCCCTCACTCGGCGCGCCAGTCCTCCGATAGACTGCGTCGCCCGGGTACCCGTATTCCCAA
TAAAGCCTCTTGCTGTTTGCATCCGAATCGTGGACTCGCTGATCCTTGGGAGGGTCTCCTCAGATTGATT
GACTGCCCACCTCGGGGGTCTTTCATTTGGAGGTTCCACCGAGATTTGGAGACCCCTGCCCAGGGACCAC
CGACCCCCCCGCCGGGAGGTAAGCTGGCCAGCGGTCGTTTCGTGTCTGTCTCTGTCTTTGTGCGTGTTTG
TGCCGGCATCTAATGTTTGCGCCTGCGTCTGTACTAGTTAGCTAACTAGCTCTGTATCTGGCGGACCCGT
GGTGGAACTGACGAGTTCTGAACACCCGGCCGCAACCCTGGGAGACGTCCCAGGGACTTTGGGGGCCGTT
TTTGTGGCCCGACCTGAGGAAGGGAGTCGATGTGGAATCCGACCCCGTCAGGATATGTGGTTCTGGTAGG
AGACGAGAACCTAAAACAGTTCCCGCCTCCGTCTGAATTTTTGCTTTCGGTTTGGAACCGAAGCCGCGCG
TCTTGTCTGCTGCAGCGCTGCAGCATCGTTCTGTGTTGTCTCTGTCTGACTGTGTTTCTGTATTTGTCTG
AAAATTAGGGCCAGACTGTTACCACTCCCTTAAGTTTGACCTTAGGTCACTGGAAAGATGTCGAGCGGAT
CGCTCACAACCAGTCGGTAGATGTCAAGAAGAGACGTTGGGTTACCTTCTGCTCTGCAGAATGGCCAACC
TTTAACGTCGGATGGCCGCGAGACGGCACCTTTAACCGAGACCTCATCACCCAGGTTAAGATCAAGGTCT
TTTCACCTGGCCCGCATGGACACCCAGACCAGGTCCCCTACATCGTGACCTGGGAAGCCTTGGCTTTTGA
CCCCCCTCCCTGGGTCAAGCCCTTTGTACACCCTAAGCCTCCGCCTCCTCTTCCTCCATCCGCCCCGTCT
CTCCCCCTTGAACCTCCTCGTTCGACCCCGCCTCGATCCTCCCTTTATCCAGCCCTCACTCCTTCTCTAG
GCGCCGGAATTAGATCCATGGAGCAGCCACAGGAGGAAGCCCCTGAGGTCCGGGAAGAGGAGGAGAAAGA
GGAAGTGGCAGAGGCAGAAGGAGCCCCAGAGCTCAATGGGGGACCACAGCATGCACTTCCTTCCAGCAGC
TACACAGACCTCTCCCGGAGCTCCTCGCCACCCTCACTGCTGGACCAACTGCAGATGGGCTGTGACGGGG
CCTCATGCGGCAGCCTCAACATGGAGTGCCGGGTGTGCGGGGACAAGGCATCGGGCTTCCACTACGGTGT
TCATGCATGTGAGGGGTGCAAGGGCTTCTTCCGTCGTACGATCCGCATGAAGCTGGAGTACGAGAAGTGT
GAGCGCAGCTGCAAGATTCAGAAGAAGAACCGCAACAAGTGCCAGTACTGCCGCTTCCAGAAGTGCCTGG
CACTGGGCATGTCACACAACGCTATCCGTTTTGGTCGGATGCCGGAGGCTGAGAAGAGGAAGCTGGTGGC
AGGGCTGACTGCAAACGAGGGGAGCCAGTACAACCCACAGGTGGCCGACCTGAAGGCCTTCTCCAAGCAC
ATCTACAATGCCTACCTGAAAAACTTCAACATGACCAAAAAGAAGGCCCGCAGCATCCTCACCGGCAAAG
CCAGCCACACGGCGCCCTTTGTGATCCACGACATCGAGACATTGTGGCAGGCAGAGAAGGGGCTGGTGTG
GAAGCAGTTGGTGAATGGCCTGCCTCCCTACAAGGAGATCAGCGTGCACGTCTTCTACCGCTGCCAGTGC
ACCACAGTGGAGACCGTGCGGGAGCTCACTGAGTTCGCCAAGAGCATCCCCAGCTTCAGCAGCCTCTTCC
TCAACGACCAGGTTACCCTTCTCAAGTATGGCGTGCACGAGGCCATCTTCGCCATGCTGGCCTCTATCGT
CAACAAGGACGGGCTGCTGGTAGCCAACGGCAGTGGCTTTGTCACCCGTGAGTTCCTGCGCAGCCTCCGC
AAACCCTTCAGTGATATCATTGCCCCTAAGTTTGAATTTGCTGTCAAGTTCAACGCCCTGGAACTTGATG
ACAGTGACCTGGCCCTATTCATTGCGGCCATCATTCTGTGTGGAGACCGGCCAGGCCTCATGAACGTTCC
ACGGGTGGAGGCTATCCAGGACACCATCCTGCGTGCCCTCGAATTCCACCTGCAGGCCAACCACCCTGAT
GCCCAGTACCTCTTCCCCAAGCTGCTGCAGAAGATGGCTGACCTGCGGCAACTGGTCACCGAGCACGCCC
AGATGATGCAGCGGATCAAGAAGACCGAAACCGAGACCTCGCTGCACCCTCTGCTCCAGGAGATCTACAA
GGACATGTACTAACTCGAGGTTAACGAATTCTACCGGGTAGGGGAGGCGCTTTTCCCAAGGCAGTCTGGA
GCATGCGCTTTAGCAGCCCCGCTGGGCACTTGGCGCTACACAAGTGGCCTCTGGCCTCGCACACATTCCA
CATCCACCGGTAGGCGCCAACCGGCTCCGTTCTTTGGTGGCCCCTTCGCGCCACCTTCTACTCCTCCCCT
AGTCAGGAAGTTCCCCCCCGCCCCGCAGCTCGCGTCGTGCAGGACGTGACAAATGGAAGTAGCACGTCTC
ACTAGTCTCGTGCAGATGGACAGCACCGCTGAGCAATGGAAGCGGGTAGGCCTTTGGGGCAGCGGCCAAT
AGCAGCTTTGCTCCTTCGCTTTCTGGGCTCAGAGGCTGGGAAGGGGTGGGTCCGGGGGCGGGCTCAGGGG
CGGGCTCAGGGGCGGGGCGGGCGCCCGAAGGTCCTCCGGAGGCCCGGCATTCTGCACGCTTCAAAAGCGC
ACGTCTGCCGCGCTGTTCTCCTCTTCCTCATCTCCGGGCCTTTCGACCTGCAGCCCAAGCTTACCATGGC
CAAGCCTTTGTCTCAAGAAGAATCCACCCTCATTGAAAGAGCAACGGCTACAATCAACAGCATCCCCATC
TCTGAAGACTACAGCGTCGCCAGCGCAGCTCTCTCTAGCGACGGCCGCATCTTCACTGGTGTCAATGTAT
ATCATTTTACTGGGGGACCTTGTGCAGAACTCGTGGTGCTGGGCACTGCTGCTGCTGCGGCAGCTGGCAA
CCTGACTTGTATCGTCGCGATCGGAAATGAGAACAGGGGCATCTTGAGCCCCTGCGGACGGTGCCGACAG
GTGCTTCTCGATCTGCATCCTGGGATCAAAGCCATAGTGAAGGACAGTGATGGACAGCCGACGGCAGTTG
GGATTCGTGAATTGCTGCCCTCTGGTTATGTGTGGGAGGGCTAATCGATAAAATAAAAGATTTTATTTAG
TCTCCAGAAAAAGGGGGGAATGAAAGACCCCACCTGTAGGTTTGGCAAGCTAGAGAACCATCAGATGTTT
CCAGGGTGCCCCAAGGACCTGAAATGACCCTGTGCCTTATTTGAACTAACCAATCAGTTCGCTTCTCGCT
TCTGTTCGCGCGCTTCTGCTCCCCGAGCTCAATAAAAGAGCCCACAACCCCTCACTCGGCGCGCCAGTCC
TCCGATAGACTGCGTCGCCCGGGTACCCGTGTATCCAATAAACCCTCTTGCAGTTGCATCCGACTTGTGG
TCTCGCTGTTCCTTGGGAGGGTCTCCTCTGAGTGATTGACTACCCGTCAGCGGGGGTCTTTCATGGGTAA
CAGTTTCTTGAAGTTGGAGAACAACATTCTGAGGGTAGGAGTCGAATATTAAGTAATCCTGACTCAATTA
GCCACTGTTTTGAATCCACATACTCCAATACTCCTGAAATAGTTCATTATGGACAGCGCAGAAAGAGCTG
GGGAGAATTGTGAAATTGTTATCCGCTCACAATTCCACACAACATACGAGCCGGAAGCATAAAGTGTAAA
GCCTGGGGTGCCTAATGAGTGAGCTAACTCACATTAATTGCGTTGCGCTCACTGCCCGCTTTCCAGTCGG
GAAACCTGTCGTGCCAGCTGCATTAATGAATCGGCCAACGCGCGGGGAGAGGCGGTTTGCGTATTGGGCG
CTCTTCCGCTTCCTCGCTCACTGACTCGCTGCGCTCGGTCGTTCGGCTGCGGCGAGCGGTATCAGCTCAC
TCAAAGGCGGTAATACGGTTATCCACAGAATCAGGGGATAACGCAGGAAAGAACATGTGAGCAAAAGGCC
AGCAAAAGGCCAGGAACCGTAAAAAGGCCGCGTTGCTGGCGTTTTTCCATAGGCTCCGCCCCCCTGACGA
GCATCACAAAAATCGACGCTCAAGTCAGAGGTGGCGAAACCCGACAGGACTATAAAGATACCAGGCGTTT
CCCCCTGGAAGCTCCCTCGTGCGCTCTCCTGTTCCGACCCTGCCGCTTACCGGATACCTGTCCGCCTTTC
TCCCTTCGGGAAGCGTGGCGCTTTCTCATAGCTCACGCTGTAGGTATCTCAGTTCGGTGTAGGTCGTTCG
CTCCAAGCTGGGCTGTGTGCACGAACCCCCCGTTCAGCCCGACCGCTGCGCCTTATCCGGTAACTATCGT
CTTGAGTCCAACCCGGTAAGACACGACTTATCGCCACTGGCAGCAGCCACTGGTAACAGGATTAGCAGAG
CGAGGTATGTAGGCGGTGCTACAGAGTTCTTGAAGTGGTGGCCTAACTACGGCTACACTAGAAGAACAGT
ATTTGGTATCTGCGCTCTGCTGAAGCCAGTTACCTTCGGAAAAAGAGTTGGTAGCTCTTGATCCGGCAAA
CAAACCACCGCTGGTAGCGGTGGTTTTTTTGTTTGCAAGCAGCAGATTACGCGCAGAAAAAAAGGATCTC
AAGAAGATCCTTTGATCTTTTCTACGGGGTCTGACGCTCAGTGGAACGAAAACTCACGTTAAGGGATTTT
GGTCATGAGATTATCAAAAAGGATCTTCACCTAGATCCTTTTAAATTAAAAATGAAGTTTTAAATCAATC
TAAAGTATATATGAGTAAACTTGGTCTGACAGTTACCAATGCTTAATCAGTGAGGCACCTATCTCAGCGA
TCTGTCTATTTCGTTCATCCATAGTTGCCTGACTCCCCGTCGTGTAGATAACTACGATACGGGAGGGCTT
ACCATCTGGCCCCAGTGCTGCAATGATACCGCGAGACCCACGCTCACCGGCTCCAGATTTATCAGCAATA
AACCAGCCAGCCGGAAGGGCCGAGCGCAGAAGTGGTCCTGCAACTTTATCCGCCTCCATCCAGTCTATTA
ATTGTTGCCGGGAAGCTAGAGTAAGTAGTTCGCCAGTTAATAGTTTGCGCAACGTTGTTGCCATTGCTAC
AGGCATCGTGGTGTCACGCTCGTCGTTTGGTATGGCTTCATTCAGCTCCGGTTCCCAACGATCAAGGCGA
GTTACATGATCCCCCATGTTGTGCAAAAAAGCGGTTAGCTCCTTCGGTCCTCCGATCGTTGTCAGAAGTA
AGTTGGCCGCAGTGTTATCACTCATGGTTATGGCAGCACTGCATAATTCTCTTACTGTCATGCCATCCGT
AAGATGCTTTTCTGTGACTGGTGAGTACTCAACCAAGTCATTCTGAGAATAGTGTATGCGGCGACCGAGT
TGCTCTTGCCCGGCGTCAATACGGGATAATACCGCGCCACATAGCAGAACTTTAAAAGTGCTCATCATTG
GAAAACGTTCTTCGGGGCGAAAACTCTCAAGGATCTTACCGCTGTTGAGATCCAGTTCGATGTAACCCAC
TCGTGCACCCAACTGATCTTCAGCATCTTTTACTTTCACCAGCGTTTCTGGGTGAGCAAAAACAGGAAGG
CAAAATGCCGCAAAAAAGGGAATAAGGGCGACACGGAAATGTTGAATACTCATACTCTTCCTTTTTCAAT
ATTATTGAAGCATTTATCAGGGTTATTGTCTCATGAGCGGATACATATTTGAATGTATTTAGAAAAATAA
ACAAATAGGGGTTCCGCGCACATTTCCCCGAAAAGTGCCACCTGACGTCTAAGAAACCATTATTATCATG
ACATTAACCTATAAAAATAGGCGTATCACGAGGCCCTTTCGTCTCGCGCGTTTCGGTGATGACGGTGAAA
ACCTCTGACACATGCAGCTCCCGGAGACGGTCACAGCTTGTCTGTAAGCGGATGCCGGGAGCAGACAAGC
CCGTCAGGGCGCGTCAGCGGGTGTTGGCGGGTGTCGGGGCTGGCTTAACTATGCGGCATCAGAGCAGATT
GTACTGAGAGTGCACCATATGCGGTGTGAAATACCGCACAGATGCGTAAGGAGAAAATACCGCATCAGGC
GCCATTCGCCATTCAGGCTGCGCAACTGTTGGGAAGGGCGATCGGTGCGGGCCTCTTCGCTATTACGCCA
GCTGGCGAAAGGGGGATGTGCTGCAAGGCGATTAAGTTGGGTAACGCCAGGGTTTTCCCAGTCACGACGT
TGTAAAACGACGGCGCAAGGAATGGTGCATGCAAGGAGATGGCGCCCAACAGTCCCCCGGCCACGGGGCC
TGCCACCATACCCACGCCGAAACAAGCGCTCATGAGCCCGAAGTGGCGAGCCCGATCTTCCCCATCGGTG
ATGTCGGCGATATAGGCGCCAGCAACCGCACCTGTGGCGCCGGTGATGCCGGCCACGATGCGTCCGGCGT
AGAGGCGATTAGTCCAATTTGTTAAAGACAGGATATCAGTGGTCCAGGCTCTAGTTTTGACTCAACAATA
TCACCAGCTGAAGCCTATAGAGTACGAGCCATAGATAAAATAAAAGATTTTATTTAGTCTCCAGAAAAAG
GGGGG
