>Addgene plasmid #130757 | pMSCVbsd-PPARD-E329A | depositor partial sequence | sequence record 250268 | PPARD E329A
ATGGAGCAGCCACAGGAGGAAGCCCCTGAGGTCCGGGAAGAGGAGGAGAAAGAGGAAGTGGCAGAGGCAG
AAGGAGCCCCAGAGCTCAATGGGGGACCACAGCATGCACTTCCTTCCAGCAGCTACACAGACCTCTCCCG
GAGCTCCTCGCCACCCTCACTGCTGGACCAACTGCAGATGGGCTGTGACGGGGCCTCATGCGGCAGCCTC
AACATGGAGTGCCGGGTGTGCGGGGACAAGGCATCGGGCTTCCACTACGGTGTTCATGCATGTGAGGGGT
GCAAGGGCTTCTTCCGTCGTACGATCCGCATGAAGCTGGAGTACGAGAAGTGTGAGCGCAGCTGCAAGAT
TCAGAAGAAGAACCGCAACAAGTGCCAGTACTGCCGCTTCCAGAAGTGCCTGGCACTGGGCATGTCACAC
AACGCTATCCGTTTTGGTCGGATGCCGGAGGCTGAGAAGAGGAAGCTGGTGGCAGGGCTGACTGCAAACG
AGGGGAGCCAGTACAACCCACAGGTGGCCGACCTGAAGGCCTTCTCCAAGCACATCTACAATGCCTACCT
GAAAAACTTCAACATGACCAAAAAGAAGGCCCGCAGCATCCTCACCGGCAAAGCCAGCCACACGGCGCCC
TTTGTGATCCACGACATCGAGACATTGTGGCAGGCAGAGAAGGGGCTGGTGTGGAAGCAGTTGGTGAATG
GCCTGCCTCCCTACAAGGAGATCAGCGTGCACGTCTTCTACCGCTGCCAGTGCACCACAGTGGAGACCGT
GCGGGAGCTCACTGAGTTCGCCAAGAGCATCCCCAGCTTCAGCAGCCTCTTCCTCAACGACCAGGTTACC
CTTCTCAAGTATGGCGTGCACGAGGCCATCTTCGCCATGCTGGCCTCTATCGTCAACAAGGACGGGCTGC
TGGTAGCCAACGGCAGTGGCTTTGTCACCCGTGAGTTCCTGCGCAGCCTCCGCAAACCCTTCAGTGATAT
CATTGCCCCTAAGTTTGAATTTGCTGTCAAGTTCAACGCCCTGGAACTTGATGACAGTGACCTGGCCCTA
TTCATTGCGGCCATCATTCTGTGTGGAGACCGGCCAGGCCTCATGAACGTTCCACGGGTGGAGGCTATCC
AGGACACCATCCTGCGTGCCCTCGAATTCCACCTGCAGGCCAACCACCCTGATGCCCAGTACCTCTTCCC
CAAGCTGCTGCAGAAGATGGCTGACCTGCGGCAACTGGTCACCGAGCACGCCCAGATGATGCAGCGGATC
AAGAAGACCGAAACCGAGACCTCGCTGCACCCTCTGCTCCAGGAGATCTACAAGGACATGTACTAA
